Addgene plasmid #62301: pENTR L1-vas2-Cre-L4
Purpose: Cre recombinase-expressing helper plasmid for Anopheles gene engineering, vasa promoter
Depositing lab: Eric Marois. Depositing organization: CNRS UPR 9022, INSERM U1257, Réponse immunitaire chez le moustique anophèle vecteur du paludisme. Publication: Tools for Anopheles gambiae Transgenesis. Volohonsky G, Terenzi O, Soichot J, Naujoks DA, Nolan T, Windbichler N, Kapps D, Smidler AL, Vittu A, Costa G, Steinert S, Levashina EA, Blandin SA, Marois E. G3 (Bethesda). 2015 Apr 13. pii: g3.115.016808. doi: 10.1534/g3.115.016808. PubMed 25869647.
Backbone
  Vector backbone: pDONR P1-P4
  Backbone manufacturer: Invitrogen
  Backbone size w/o insert (bp): 2700
  Total vector size (bp): 7883
  Vector type: Insect Expression
Growth in bacteria
  Bacterial resistance: Kanamycin, 50 μg/mL
  Growth temperature: 37°C
  Growth strain: DH5alpha
  Copy number: High Copy
Gene/Insert
  Gene/Insert name: Cre recombinase under control of vasa promoter and terminator
  Species: S. cerevisiae (budding yeast)
  Insert size (bp): 4539
  Promoter: vasa
  Tag / fusion protein: SV40 NLS (N terminal on insert); HA (N terminal on insert)
  Cloning method: Unknown
  Sequencing primers: 5′ M13F; 3′ M13R
Resource information
  A portion of this plasmid was derived from a plasmid made by: tranposase from M Fraser laboratory vasa regulatory regions from A Crisanti laboratory
Terms and licenses: Academic/Nonprofit Terms; Industry Terms: Not Available to Industry
How to cite: pENTR L1-vas2-Cre-L4 was a gift from Eric Marois (Addgene plasmid # 62301 ; http://n2t.net/addgene:62301 ; RRID:Addgene_62301)
