[The description below was written by a language model from this plasmid's Addgene catalogue record and pLannotate feature annotations shown in this document.]
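Description:
pENTR L1-vas2-Cre-L4 is a Gateway entry clone built in the Invitrogen pDONR P1-P4 backbone and classed as an insect expression plasmid. It serves as a Cre recombinase helper plasmid for genome engineering in Anopheles mosquitoes. It is maintained in E. coli at high copy from a ColE1/pUC-type origin and selected with kanamycin through an aph(3')-Ia KanR gene. Upstream of the cloning region lie the rrnB T1 and T2 terminators typical of pDONR/pENTR vectors, which insulate the insert from read-through bacterial transcription. The small lacI, lacZα and T7 promoter hits are backbone remnants.

The payload sits between attL1 and attL4 sites, so it can be moved by LR recombination as one module of a MultiSite Gateway assembly as well as being used directly. It consists of the Cre coding sequence placed under vasa promoter and terminator regions. The annotation software does not recognise these regulatory regions, but they presumably account for the large unannotated stretches flanking the coding region. vasa regulatory sequences are generally used to direct germline expression, which suits a helper that supplies recombinase to act on loxP-flanked sequences in transgenic lines, although the record does not spell out this rationale. Cre is preceded by N-terminal additions: an HA epitope (annotated as a partial 3xHA match), an SV40 large T nuclear localisation signal, and a short further SV40 large T-derived fragment.

The record contains some inconsistencies. The catalogue lists the insert species as budding yeast, whereas Cre originates from bacteriophage P1. It mentions a transposase source although no transposase is annotated. The stated total size (7883 bp) also exceeds the 7138-nt depositor sequence that was annotated.
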