Features (pLannotate 1.2.2; 13 found; start..end, strand, type, name):
    121..213     +  CDS            lacI (fragment): lac repressor; lacI; The lac repressor binds to the lac operator to inhibit transcription in E. coli. This inhibition can be relieved by adding lactose or isopropyl-β-D-thiogalactopyranoside (IPTG).
    268..295     -  terminator     rrnB T2 terminator: transcription terminator T2 from the E. coli rrnB gene
    427..470     +  terminator     rrnB T1 terminator: Escherichia coli rrnB; transcription terminator T1 from the E. coli rrnB gene
    517..553     -  CDS            lacZα (fragment): LacZα fragment of β-galactosidase; lacZ fragment
    569..668     +  protein_bind   attL1: mutant version of attL; recombination site for the Gateway® LR reaction LR Clonase™
   3013..3090    +  CDS            LT_SV40 (fragment): Experimental evidence at protein level: Swiss-Prot protein existence level 1. Isoform 17kT antigen targets host RBL2 for degradation and promotes cell proliferation. Transactivates host cyclin A promoter through its J domain. From Simian virus 40 (SV40).
   3097..3125    +  CDS            3xHA (fragment): three tandem HA epitope tags
   3178..3198    +  CDS            SV40 NLS: nuclear localization signal of SV40 (simian virus 40) large T antigen
   3217..4248    +  CDS            Cre: site-specific recombinase Cre is a site-specific recombinase from bacteriophage P1. Recombination occurs at loxP sequences.
   5253..5348    -  protein_bind   attL4: mutant version of attL; recombination site for the Gateway® LR reaction LR Clonase™
   5380..5398    -  promoter       T7 promoter: promoter for bacteriophage T7 RNA polymerase
   5532..6341    +  CDS            KanR: aminoglycoside phosphotransferase; aph(3')-Ia; confers resistance to kanamycin in bacteria or G418 (Geneticin®) in eukaryotes
   6488..7076    +  rep_origin     ori: high-copy-number ColE1/pMB1/pBR322/pUC origin of replication
>Addgene plasmid #62301 | pENTR L1-vas2-Cre-L4 | depositor full sequence | sequence record 102202 | pENTR L1-vas2-Cre-L4 sequence 7138 bps
CTTTCCTGCGTTATCCCCTGATTCTGTGGATAACCGTATTACCGCCTTTGAGTGAGCTGATACCGCTCGC
CGCAGCCGAACGACCGAGCGCAGCGAGTCAGTGAGCGAGGAAGCGGAAGAGCGCCCAATACGCAAACCGC
CTCTCCCCGCGCGTTGGCCGATTCATTAATGCAGCTGGCACGACAGGTTTCCCGACTGGAAAGCGGGCAG
TGAGCGCAACGCAATTAATACGCGTACCGCTAGCCAGGAAGAGTTTGTAGAAACGCAAAAAGGCCATCCG
TCAGGATGGCCTTCTGCTTAGTTTGATGCCTGGCAGTTTATGGCGGGCGTCCTGCCCGCCACCCTCCGGG
CCGTTGCTTCACAACGTTCAAATCCGCTCCCGGCGGATTTGTCCTACTCAGGAGAGCGTTCACCGACAAA
CAACAGATAAAACGAAAGGCCCAGTCTTCCGACTGAGCCTTTCGTTTTATTTGATGCCTGGCAGTTCCCT
ACTCTCGCGTTAACGCTAGCATGGATGTTTTCCCAGTCACGACGTTGTAAAACGACGGCCAGTCTTAAGC
TCGGGCCCCAAATAATGATTTTATTTTGACTGATAGTGACCTGTTCGTTGCAACAAATTGATGAGCAATG
CTTTTTTATAATGCCAACTTTGTACAAAAAAGCAGGCTGGTACCGGGCCCCCCGCTAGCGTCGACGGTAT
CGATGTAGAACGCGAGCAAATTCTTTTCCTTCCATGACAGCAGCAGCTACAGTGGGAAGCCGAACGTCAG
ACGTGTTTGACATGCCGAACTGGGCGGGAAAATTACAGCGTGCGCTTTGTTTTCAAGCAAATCACAACTC
GCTGCAAACAAAACCGTTGAGAAATTGATTGTTTTATAATTTGTATTGTATTTTATTTGTTATAATAAAC
TAAAAAGACATACTTTTTGCATATTTTATACATAAAAACATACATGCAGCATTATAAAACACATATAAAC
CCTCCCTGTAGAGTCCCGTATCGAAATCTTCCATCCTAGTTGCACAGTACGACGGACGAGTAGGCCGTGT
CCGTGCAAATTCCAGCTTTTAGCAGTCTTTTGCTCGGAGCACTCGCGGCGAGTCGGAGGTTTCTGCTGAG
GTGCTTAGCGCTAAATTAGCCAATTGCTTTTGCAAGTGAAATAACCAGCCGAATAGTACTTCAAAACTCA
GGTAAGTGAACTAGTTTTATAGAACAAATGTTTGTTTGTTAGAAGTTAGTGAAGTGTTTGTGAAAAAAAT
CTCTCATTTCGGCAAAACTAACGTAACTGATTTCAAATTGAATTATTGTTTTGTGATGTTATATTATTTC
ATCCAGTTGATTAGTATTTTCTTAGTTATGTTCAAAATACAGTTAAATTAAATTTCATTTCATTTACTCA
TAAAATAATCTCTTGGCTTATTTAATTTTTCTCGAATTCGCTTGTATTGTTCAGTAGCACGCGCCATTCG
CCCTTTGTTTCATTTTGTACCTGCTCCCACTAACACACTGGCAGTGCGAAACAAAAGCCTTCGCACGCGT
TGCTGGTATTAGAGTGTGTGCGTGTGTGTGTTGAGCGCTCTGTCAAAATCGGCTGTTGCCGCCGGTACCG
AAATTGCCTGTTCGCACGCTGTTCGTAAACATTCCGTGGTGTGTATCGTGTGTTGTGCATGTTGCGCGCC
TCCCCCCTTTTGATAGCAGGCTGCCGTGGCTGCCGTGGTGTGTGGCGCAGTTGAGTTTTTGGATTAATTT
TCTAAGGAAATGGCACGAGAAGAGCGGTGGCAGTGTGTTGGTTTGCTCTGTCCCTTCCTTTCTGTGTGAA
GTGTTCTTACAGCACAGCACGTATCCACCACCGCACACAGAGCAGGCAAGGAAGTGGAAGTGAACAAGTG
TGCTGCGCATGCATGTGTGTGGGGGGCATTTTAGCTGAGATCGTCGTTATTTGAGAAGCGGTATAGGGGC
CAGTCGGTGTCGACGTACGGAAGCGGTTTAGTTTTAATCCAAGCGTATCCCGTCGTGGAGTGGTTGTGTG
GCTCTGTGTGCTCTCATATCAGTTCCAGAGTGAGGTTAGTAGAATCACAGTCCTTGGCCTTTTTCGTTAC
AAGATATCCAGAAGGATGGCGTTATTTCCACAGCTTACCATGGTGCTCTTGTTTGCTCGAATCAGGGGAG
AAAAACAGTTTCGTGTTTCATGAACCGCAGTTGGCACTGGAGCGGATTCAAAAGTCTTCGATATGCAATA
GATAAGAGAGTCGTTGGGGCATAGTTGGGAAGCCTTTCCGAGATGTGGAGTTTCCGAGAGGAGAAATGGT
GCTTTCGTGCACGTTCCGGGACAGCGGGCCCCGCGAAGAGCATCTCGTTGTCGTTCATCCGGCAATAATT
GATGCGAAAAGCGCGCGCGCCACTGGCTTAGCGCAGTGTACACAGTGATATTCACCTACACACACAGAGG
CACACGCCTTCACACGCGCGCGTGCTTCAAAGGCTACTTCGGTGGCGGTGTGTGAGGTCGCTTGCAATGG
ACAATGAAAATTTCGCTGGAAAATACCATCGTCTCTTTAGGTTGCAATGGGTGCGGGTAGAGCGGTGGTC
GTCGATATTGGTGGTGTAGTGTGTGTGTGTGTGTGTGTGTGTGTGTGTGTGTGTGTGTGTGTGTGTGTGT
GTGTGTGTGTGTGTGTGTGTGTGTGTGTGTGTGTGTGTGTGTGCAACGGCAATTATTTTTTGTAATATTT
CGACCATCTTTCTTTCTCTCTCTCCACGTGCTGCTGCTGTTGCTGCTGCTGCTGCATTGCATGTTCCACT
ATTCCTCTCGGTTTGTGCCTGCGGACGCCATTGCTAGTCGAAAGAGAGTCGCCGTTAGTCGCGCTTCGAG
CAACGGACACGTTTTTTGGTTGAAACCAACAGCTTTTTTCATCTTCGGGAGACACACAGATCTCGAATCG
TACATTCCCATAAGGAGAATTGTCATCTTCCGGTGAATAAAGAAAGGAAACGGATCCGGAAACATGGGAT
CATCATCAGACGACGAAGCTACGGCCGATGCGCAGCATGCAGCACCACCAAAAAAAAAACGAAAAGTAGA
AGACCCACGATTTATGTACCCATACGATGTTCCTGACTATGCGGGTATGAAAAACATCAAAAAAAACCAG
GGAATTCGCCCTTTCATGAGCGGCCCTCCAAAAAAGAAGAGAAAGGTAGAAGACCCGGGCGGCCGCATGT
CCAATTTACTGACCGTACACCAAAATTTGCCTGCATTACCGGTCGATGCAACGAGTGATGAGGTTCGCAA
GAACCTGATGGACATGTTCAGGGATCGCCAGGCGTTTTCTGAGCATACCTGGAAAATGCTTCTGTCCGTT
TGCCGGTCGTGGGCGGCATGGTGCAAGTTGAATAACCGGAAATGGTTTCCCGCAGAACCTGAAGATGTTC
GCGATTATCTTCTATATCTTCAGGCGCGCGGTCTGGCAGTAAAAACTATCCAGCAACATTTGGGCCAGCT
AAACATGCTTCATCGTCGGTCCGGGCTGCCACGACCAAGTGACAGCAATGCTGTTTCACTGGTTATGCGG
CGGATCCGAAAAGAAAACGTTGATGCCGGTGAACGTGCAAAACAGGCTCTAGCGTTCGAACGCACTGATT
TCGACCAGGTTCGTTCACTCATGGAAAATAGCGATCGCTGCCAGGATATACGTAATCTGGCATTTCTGGG
GATTGCTTATAACACCCTGTTACGTATAGCCGAAATTGCCAGGATCAGGGTTAAAGATATCTCACGTACT
GACGGTGGGAGAATGTTAATCCATATTGGCAGAACGAAAACGCTGGTTAGCACCGCAGGTGTAGAGAAGG
CACTTAGCCTGGGGGTAACTAAACTGGTCGAGCGATGGATTTCCGTCTCTGGTGTAGCTGATGATCCGAA
TAACTACCTGTTTTGCCGGGTCAGAAAAAATGGTGTTGCCGCGCCATCTGCCACCAGCCAGCTATCAACT
CGCGCCCTGGAAGGGATTTTTGAAGCAACTCATCGATTGATTTACGGCGCTAAGGATGACTCTGGTCAGA
GATACCTGGCCTGGTCTGGACACAGTGCCCGTGTCGGAGCCGCGCGAGATATGGCCCGCGCTGGAGTTTC
AATACCGGAGATCATGCAAGCTGGTGGCTGGACCAATGTAAATATTGTCATGAACTATATCCGTAACCTG
GATAGTGAAACAGGGGCAATGGTGCGCCTGCTGGAAGATGGCGATTAGCCATGTACCTCGAGCTTGGGGT
GGGGTTGTTATGTGTTGCGAACGAGAGTGGATCTCTCTCGACATTTCCTTATTTTTTTTTTCTATTGTTA
ACACTTACAACGAAACTTCGGAAGAGAAGTTTCCTCATTCGAAACGAGGAGTCAAACTCCTTTCCTTGCT
TTTGTGACATGCATGATTATTCTTTCATTTACTGACGTAACGATGTAAAACACACAGAAGAAGCATGACA
CACAGCAAAGAATTGTTCGTTAATAAAACGTTGATGAAAACTTTGAAAACATAAGAACTTGCACTTTTAT
TCTATAATTCGTGAAAGCTTGCACCGATTGTCTTTCATTATTCAATGTAATGTACTGAAAGGTGATTTTT
CGCACTTGTATACTCTAGAACTGAAGTATTCTAACAATACGTCACCTTTAGGTCCATTCCAGGATAAAAT
ACACAAGTGAAGGTAGTTGTACAAAGTACTTAGACTAACCCAGGTTTCAAAAAAGATAACGACGAATTGA
GCGTAACTGCACAAAGCCCGTTCATTGTCAACATATCGTTCAGGGGTCTTCAAACTTTATTATCAGCCCG
CGGGCCGCTTAGAGCACCATCTTGATGTATCCTTTATCTAGTGGCTTATCGTTTATGTCTCGTTTGGCTA
AGAAAATACTAATAACATATTCAATTTACGGAGCGGTACCATGGTACAAACGTCATACTGCTAGACTTGA
CAACATGCCCATCGAGGGTTCTTACCTCAAATGGACCGATCCCTTGTAACTGGCGGCGTAAACTCAGTAA
ATTCCAAAAGCCAGTATAGGCCACCATGACCGTCTAACTATTCCAAAAAGGAGAATATTTGAAATTTCTA
TATCTATAGTATTATTACTATATCTATATGTTTCTTTAGTACAATATTAGAGCTTGATTATTTTCCTGAA
AATTGTAAAATATGCATGTTAGATGGTTGATACATCGTTTTAAAAAAAACTGCTGTTAATGGCTCGAGCA
CCCAACTTTTCTATACAAAGTTGGCATTATAAGAAAGCATTGCTTATCAATTTGTTGCAACGAACAGGTC
ACTATCAGTCAAAATAAAATCATTATTTGCCATCCAGCTGCAGGGCGGCCGCGATATCCCCTATAGTGAG
TCGTATTACATGGTCATAGCTGTTTCCTGGCAGCTCTGGCCCGTGTCTCAAAATCTCTGATGTTACATTG
CACAAGATAAAAATATATCATCATGAACAATAAAACTGTCTGCTTACATAAACAGTAATACAAGGGGTGT
TATGAGCCATATTCAACGGGAAACGTCGAGGCCGCGATTAAATTCCAACATGGATGCTGATTTATATGGG
TATAAATGGGCTCGCGATAATGTCGGGCAATCAGGTGCGACAATCTATCGCTTGTATGGGAAGCCCGATG
CGCCAGAGTTGTTTCTGAAACATGGCAAAGGTAGCGTTGCCAATGATGTTACAGATGAGATGGTCAGACT
AAACTGGCTGACGGAATTTATGCCTCTTCCGACCATCAAGCATTTTATCCGTACTCCTGATGATGCATGG
TTACTCACCACTGCGATCCCCGGAAAAACAGCATTCCAGGTATTAGAAGAATATCCTGATTCAGGTGAAA
ATATTGTTGATGCGCTGGCAGTGTTCCTGCGCCGGTTGCATTCGATTCCTGTTTGTAATTGTCCTTTTAA
CAGCGATCGCGTATTTCGTCTCGCTCAGGCGCAATCACGAATGAATAACGGTTTGGTTGATGCGAGTGAT
TTTGATGACGAGCGTAATGGCTGGCCTGTTGAACAAGTCTGGAAAGAAATGCATAAACTTTTGCCATTCT
CACCGGATTCAGTCGTCACTCATGGTGATTTCTCACTTGATAACCTTATTTTTGACGAGGGGAAATTAAT
AGGTTGTATTGATGTTGGACGAGTCGGAATCGCAGACCGATACCAGGATCTTGCCATCCTATGGAACTGC
CTCGGTGAGTTTTCTCCTTCATTACAGAAACGGCTTTTTCAAAAATATGGTATTGATAATCCTGATATGA
ATAAATTGCAGTTTCATTTGATGCTCGATGAGTTTTTCTAATCAGAATTGGTTAATTGGTTGTAACACTG
GCAGAGCATTACGCTGACTTGACGGGACGGCGCAAGCTCATGACCAAAATCCCTTAACGTGAGTTACGCG
TCGTTCCACTGAGCGTCAGACCCCGTAGAAAAGATCAAAGGATCTTCTTGAGATCCTTTTTTTCTGCGCG
TAATCTGCTGCTTGCAAACAAAAAAACCACCGCTACCAGCGGTGGTTTGTTTGCCGGATCAAGAGCTACC
AACTCTTTTTCCGAAGGTAACTGGCTTCAGCAGAGCGCAGATACCAAATACTGTTCTTCTAGTGTAGCCG
TAGTTAGGCCACCACTTCAAGAACTCTGTAGCACCGCCTACATACCTCGCTCTGCTAATCCTGTTACCAG
TGGCTGCTGCCAGTGGCGATAAGTCGTGTCTTACCGGGTTGGACTCAAGACGATAGTTACCGGATAAGGC
GCAGCGGTCGGGCTGAACGGGGGGTTCGTGCACACAGCCCAGCTTGGAGCGAACGACCTACACCGAACTG
AGATACCTACAGCGTGAGCTATGAGAAAGCGCCACGCTTCCCGAAGGGAGAAAGGCGGACAGGTATCCGG
TAAGCGGCAGGGTCGGAACAGGAGAGCGCACGAGGGAGCTTCCAGGGGGAAACGCCTGGTATCTTTATAG
TCCTGTCGGGTTTCGCCACCTCTGACTTGAGCGTCGATTTTTGTGATGCTCGTCAGGGGGGCGGAGCCTA
TGGAAAAACGCCAGCAACGCGGCCTTTTTACGGTTCCTGGCCTTTTGCTGGCCTTTTGCTCACATGTT
