>Addgene plasmid #62301 | pENTR L1-vas2-Cre-L4 | addgene partial sequence | sequence record 104465 | pCR8_F1 5'-ttgatgcctggcagttccct-3'
GCTAGCATGGATGTTTTCCCAGTCACGACGTTGTAAAACGACGGCCAGTCTTAAGCTCGGGCCCCAAATA
ATGATTTTATTTTGACTGATAGTGACCTGTTCGTTGCAACAAATTGATGAGCAATGCTTTTTTATAATGC
CAACTTTGTACAAAAAAGCAGGCTGGTACCGGGCCCCCCGCTAGCGTCGACGGTATCGATGTAGAACGCG
AGCAAATTCTTTTCCTTCCATGACAGCAGCAGCTACAGTGGGAAGCCGAACGTCAGACGTGTTTGACATG
CCGAACTGGGCGGGAAAATTACAGCGTGCGCTTTGTTTTCAAGCAAATCACAACTCGCTGCAAACAAAAC
CGTTGAGAAATTGATTGTTTTATAATTTGTATTGTATTTTATTTGTTATAATAAACTAAAAAGACATACT
TTTTGCATATTTTATACATAAAAACATACATGCAGCATTATAAAACACATATAAACCCTCCCTGTAGAGT
CCCGTATCGAAATCTTCCATCCTAGTTGCACAGTACGACGGACGAGTAGGCCGTGTCCGTGCAAATTCCA
GCTTTTAGCAGTCTTTTGCTCGGAGCACTCGCGGCGAGTCGGAGGTTTCTGCTGAGGTGCTTAGCGCTAA
ATTAGCCAATTGCTTTTGCAAGTGAAATAACCAGCCGAATAGTACTTCAAAACTCAGGTAAGTGAACTAG
TTTTATAGAACAAATGTTTGTTTGTTAGAAGTTAGTGAAGTGTTTGTGAAAAAAATCTCTCATTTCGGCA
AAACTAACGTAACTGATTTCAAATTGAATTATTGTTTTGTGATGTTATATTATTTCATCCAGTTGATTAG
TATTTTCTTAGTTATGTTCAAAATACAGTTAAATTAAATTTCATTTCATTTACTCATAAAATAATCTCTT
GGCTTATTTAATTTTTCTCGAATTCGCTTGTATTGTTCAGTAGCACGCGCCATTCGCCCTTTGTTTCATT
TTGTACCTGCTCCCACTAACACACTGGCAGTGCGAAACAAAAGCCTTCGCACGCGTTGCTGGTATTA
