>Addgene plasmid #62301 | pENTR L1-vas2-Cre-L4 | addgene partial sequence | sequence record 104467 | pENTR1A-3 5'-GTAACATCAGAGATTTTGAGACAC-3'
AGCTGCCAGGAAACAGCTATGACCATGTAATACGACTCACTATAGGGGATATCGCGGCCGCCCTGCAGCT
GGATGGCAAATAATGATTTTATTTTGACTGATAGTGACCTGTTCGTTGCAACAAATTGATAAGCAATGCT
TTCTTATAATGCCAACTTTGTATAGAAAAGTTGGGTGCTCGAGCCATTAACAGCAGTTTTTTTTAAAACG
ATGTATCAACCATCTAACATGCATATTTTACAATTTTCAGGAAAATAATCAAGCTCTAATATTGTACTAA
AGAAACATATAGATATAGTAATAATACTATAGATATAGAAATTTCAAATATTCTCCTTTTTGGAATAGTT
AGACGGTCATGGTGGCCTATACTGGCTTTTGGAATTTACTGAGTTTACGCCGCCAGTTACAAGGGATCGG
TCCATTTGAGGTAAGAACCCTCGATGGGCATGTTGTCAAGTCTAGCAGTATGACGTTTGTACCATGGTAC
CGCTCCGTAAATTGAATATGTTATTAGTATTTTCTTAGCCAAACGAGACATAAACGATAAGCCACTAGAT
AAAGGATACATCAAGATGGTGCTCTAAGCGGCCCGCGGGCTGATAATAAAGTTTGAAGACCCCTGAACGA
TATGTTGACAATGAACGGGCTTTGTGCAGTTACGCTCAATTCGTCGTTATCTTTTTTGAAACCTGGGTTA
GTCTAAGTACTTTGTACAACTACCTTCACTTGTGTATTTTATCCTGGAATGGACCTAAAGGTGACGTATT
GTTAGAATACTTCAGTTCTAGAGTATACAAGTGCGAAAAATCACCTTTCAGTACATTACATTGAATAATG
AAAGACAATCGGTGCAAGCTTTCACGAATTATAGAATAAAAGTGCAAGTTCTTATGTTTTCAAAGTTTTC
ATCAACGTTTTATTAACGAACAATTCTTTGCTGTGTGTCATGCTTCTTCTGTGTGTTTTACATCGT
