>Addgene plasmid #62301 | pENTR L1-vas2-Cre-L4 | addgene partial sequence | sequence record 104468 | Cre-F 5'-tttacggcgctaaggatgac-3'
CTGGCCTGGTCTGGACACAGTGCCCGTGTCGGAGCCGCGCGAGATATGGCCCGCGCTGGAGTTTCAATAC
CGGAGATCATGCAAGCTGGTGGCTGGACCAATGTAAATATTGTCATGAACTATATCCGTAACCTGGATAG
TGAAACAGGGGCAATGGTGCGCCTGCTGGAAGATGGCGATTAGCCATGTACCTCGAGCTTGGGGTGGGGT
TGTTATGTGTTGCGAACGAGAGTGGATCTCTCTCGACATTTCCTTATTTTTTTTTTCTATTGTTAACACT
TACAACGAAACTTCGGAAGAGAAGTTTCCTCATTCGAAACGAGGAGTCAAACTCCTTTCCTTGCTTTTGT
GACATGCATGATTATTCTTTCATTTACTGACGTAACGATGTAAAACACACAGAAGAAGCATGACACACAG
CAAAGAATTGTTCGTTAATAAAACGTTGATGAAAACTTTGAAAACATAAGAACTTGCACTTTTATTCTAT
AATTCGTGAAAGCTTGCACCGATTGTCTTTCATTATTCAATGTAATGTACTGAAAGGTGATTTTTCGCAC
TTGTATACTCTAGAACTGAAGTATTCTAACAATACGTCACCTTTAGGTCCATTCCAGGATAAAATACACA
AGTGAAGGTAGTTGTACAAAGTACTTAGACTAACCCAGGTTTCAAAAAAGATAACGACGAATTGAGCGTA
ACTGCACAAAGCCCGTTCATTGTCAACATATCGTTCAGGGGTCTTCAAACTTTATTATCAGCCCGCGGGC
CGCTTAGAGCACCATCTTGATGTATCCTTTATCTAGTGGCTTATCGTTTATGTCTCGTTTGGCTAAGAAA
ATACTAATAACATATTCAATTTACGGAGCGGTACCATGGTACAAACGTCATACTGCTAGACTTGACAACA
TGCCCATCGAGGGTTCTTACCTCAAATGGACCGATCCCTTGTAACTGGCGGCGTAAACTCAGTAAATTCC
AAAAGCCAGTATAGGCCACCATGACCGTCTAACTATTCCAAAAAGGAGAATATTTGAAATTTC
