>Addgene plasmid #62301 | pENTR L1-vas2-Cre-L4 | addgene partial sequence | sequence record 104469 | Cre-2 5'-GCATTGCTGTCACTTGGTCGT-3'
ATGAAGCATGTTTAGCTGGCCCAAATGTTGCTGGATAGTTTTTACTGCCAGACCGCGCGCCTGAAGATAT
AGAAGATAATCGCGAACATCTTCAGGTTCTGCGGGAAACCATTTCCGGTTATTCAACTTGCACCATGCCG
CCCACGACCGGCAAACGGACAGAAGCATTTTCCAGGTATGCTCAGAAAACGCCTGGCGATCCCTGAACAT
GTCCATCAGGTTCTTGCGAACCTCATCACTCGTTGCATCGACCGGTAATGCAGGCAAATTTTGGTGTACG
GTCAGTAAATTGGACATGCGGCCGCCCGGGTCTTCTACCTTTCTCTTCTTTTTTGGAGGGCCGCTCATGA
AAGGGCGAATTCCCTGGTTTTTTTTGATGTTTTTCATACCCGCATAGTCAGGAACATCGTATGGGTACAT
AAATCGTGGGTCTTCTACTTTTCGTTTTTTTTTTGGTGGTGCTGCATGCTGCGCATCGGCCGTAGCTTCG
TCGTCTGATGATGATCCCATGTTTCCGGATCCGTTTCCTTTCTTTATTCACCGGAAGATGACAATTCTCC
TTATGGGAATGTACGATTCGAGATCTGTGTGTCTCCCGAAGATGAAAAAAGCTGTTGGTTTCAACCAAAA
AACGTGTCCGTTGCTCGAAGCGCGACTAACGGCGACTCTCTTTCGACTAGCAATGGCGTCCGCAGGCACA
AACCGAGAGGAATAGTGGAACATGCAATGCAGCAGCAGCAGCAACAGCAGCAGCACGTGGAGAGAGAGAA
AGAAAGATGGTCGAAATATTACAAAAAATAATTGCCGTTGCACACACACACACACACACACACACACACA
CACACACACACACACACACACACACACACACACACACACACACACACACACACACACACACACACTACAC
CACCAATATCGACGACCACCGCTCTACCCGCACCCATTGCAACCTAAAGAGACGATGGTATTTTCCAGCG
AAATTT
